Addgene plasmid #18446: T4 Lysozyme R96A
Depositing lab: Brian Matthews. Depositing organization: University of Oregon.
Backbone
  Vector backbone: pHS1403
  Backbone size w/o insert (bp): 5000
  Vector type: Bacterial Expression
Growth in bacteria
  Bacterial resistance: Ampicillin, 100 μg/mL
  Growth temperature: 37°C
  Growth strain: DH5alpha
  Copy number: High Copy
Gene/Insert
  Gene/Insert name: T4 Lysozyme (alt name: *124)
  Species: Bacteriophage T4
  Insert size (bp): 600
  Mutation: R96A
  GenBank ID: NP_049736
  Entrez Gene: e (a.k.a. T4p123)
  Cloning method: Restriction Enzyme; 5′ cloning site BamHI (not destroyed); 3′ cloning site HindIII (not destroyed)
  Sequencing primers: 5′ na; 3′ GGCGTATCACGAGGCCC
Terms and licenses: Academic/Nonprofit Terms; Industry Terms: Not Available to Industry
Depositor comments: The BamHI site is 27 bp from the ATG and the HindIII site is 115 bp from the stop.
How to cite: T4 Lysozyme R96A was a gift from Brian Matthews (Addgene plasmid # 18446 ; http://n2t.net/addgene:18446 ; RRID:Addgene_18446)
