[The description below was written by a language model from this plasmid's Addgene catalogue record.]
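Description:
T4 Lysozyme R96A is a bacterial expression plasmid built on the pHS1403 backbone (about 5 kb without insert) carrying the bacteriophage T4 lysozyme gene (gene e) with a single point substitution replacing arginine 96 with alanine. The plasmid is maintained at high copy number in E. coli cloning strains and is selected with ampicillin. The record does not name the origin of replication or the promoter that drives expression, and no feature table is provided, so these details of the backbone cannot be stated from the available information.

The insert is roughly 600 bp and was cloned by restriction digestion between a BamHI site at the 5′ end and a HindIII site at the 3′ end, both of which remain intact. According to the depositor's notes, the BamHI site lies 27 bp from the start codon and the HindIII site 115 bp from the stop codon, so the fragment includes short flanking untranslated regions around the coding sequence and can be excised or swapped as a cassette. No fusion tags or reporters are listed, suggesting the protein is produced in untagged form, though the record does not say so explicitly.

T4 lysozyme is a small enzyme that degrades the bacterial cell wall and is a widely used model protein for studying how individual amino-acid changes affect folding, stability and structure. A construct of this type is suited to producing the R96A variant in bacteria for purification and for biophysical or structural comparison with the wild-type enzyme, although the record itself does not state a specific intended use.
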