>Addgene plasmid #18446 | T4 Lysozyme R96A | addgene partial sequence | sequence record 24232 | 3primeUP
CNANTGGAAAAGCCCGCCTCATTAGGCGGGCTCAGATCTGCTCATGNTTTGACAGCTTATCATCGATAAG
CTTCGGCAATAAATTCTTGATATGTTTTCATATGTTTCCTTTAAATATTTTAATTAGTAATTGTCTATTC
AAGTAATTGTGAATATACTATCACAATTCCAAGAGAAAGTAAACAGCTTTATAGATTTTTATACGCGTCC
CAAGTGCCAGTTCTAAACGTTGTAATGACTCGTTTTGCGCGATTAGGTGTTTGATTATACCATCTACTTT
TAGCTAAGTTAACTGCTGCTTCATCCCAGCGTTTTTGTTGAAGCATACGTAAAGAGTTAGTAAATCCTGC
CACACCGGTTTCTCCCATTTGGAAAACCATATTGATCAGCGCGCAGGCACGAACCGCATCAAGAGAATCA
TAAACCGGTTTTAATTTAGCATTTCTCAGAATTCCGCGAACAGCAGCATCAACATCCTGATTAAAGAGTT
TTTCAGCCTCATCTTTTGTAATTACACCATTGCAATTACGCCCAATAGCTTTATCTAATTCAGATTTAGC
AGCATTAAGTGATGGACTTTTTGTAAGCAAATGACCGATGCCAATAGTGTAATAGCCTTCTGTGTCTTTA
TAGATTTTAAGTCTAAGACCTTCATCTATACGTAACATTTCAAATATATTCATAATACCTCCTAAGCATC
GATGGATCCTGTTTCCTGTGTGAANTGTTATCCGCTCACAATTCCACACATTATACGAGCCGATGATAAT
GTCACAGGGGATGGGAGTAGCTCACGAGGACGNCCCGGTTCCNGGTGAATGTATC
